Addgene plasmid #47201: TAL3482
Depositing lab: Keith Joung. Depositing organization: Massachusetts General Hospital. Publication: Targeted gene disruption in somatic zebrafish cells using engineered TALENs. Sander JD, Cade L, Khayter C, Reyon D, Peterson RT, Joung JK, Yeh JR. Nat Biotechnol. 2011 Aug 5;29(8):697-8. doi: 10.1038/nbt.1934. PubMed 21822241.
Backbone
  Vector backbone: JDS74
  Backbone manufacturer: Addgene plasmid #32288
  Backbone size w/o insert (bp): 6447
  Vector type: Mammalian Expression ; T7
Growth in bacteria
  Bacterial resistance: Ampicillin, 100 μg/mL
  Growth temperature: 37°C
  Growth strain: XL1 Blue
  Copy number: High Copy
Gene/Insert
  Gene/Insert name: ZebrafishCommunity-lycat-left (alt name: lycat)
  Species: D. rerio (zebrafish)
  Insert size (bp): 1430
  Promoter: CMV
  Tag / fusion protein: 3X Flag (N terminal on backbone); WT FOKI (C terminal on backbone)
  Cloning method: Restriction Enzyme; 5′ cloning site BsmBI (destroyed during cloning); 3′ cloning site BsmBI (destroyed during cloning)
  Sequencing primers: 5′ CMV-F; 3′ BGH-rev
Terms and licenses: Academic/Nonprofit Terms; Industry Terms: Not Available to Industry
Depositor comments: Target binding site: TCCTTCATCTTCATCCAG It is strongly recommended that users perform a diagnostic digest to verify this plasmid prior to use. For example, a double digest of the plasmid with BamHI and KpnI should result in two bands at 2.3kb and 5.8kb.
How to cite: TAL3482 was a gift from Keith Joung (Addgene plasmid # 47201 ; http://n2t.net/addgene:47201 ; RRID:Addgene_47201)
