[The description below was written by a language model from this plasmid's Addgene catalogue record.]
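Description:
TAL3482 is a TALEN expression plasmid encoding the left-hand monomer of a nuclease pair directed against the zebrafish (D. rerio) lycat gene. It is built on the JDS74 backbone, a roughly 6.4 kb mammalian expression vector that also carries a T7 promoter. The plasmid is maintained at high copy in E. coli under ampicillin selection. The record gives no feature table, so the specific replication origin and other backbone elements are not itemised.

The insert is an approximately 1.4 kb array of engineered TAL effector repeats, listed as ZebrafishCommunity-lycat-left. It was assembled into the backbone through BsmBI sites that were destroyed during cloning, as is usual for type IIS seamless assembly. The backbone supplies the flanking coding sequence, so the repeat array is expressed in frame with an N-terminal 3X FLAG tag and a C-terminal wild-type FokI cleavage domain. The repeats specify recognition of an 18-nucleotide half-site in lycat. Because FokI cuts only as a dimer, this construct is meant to be used with a matching right-hand TALEN that binds the opposite strand across a spacer, producing a double-strand break whose error-prone repair can disrupt the gene.

The CMV promoter drives expression in transfected mammalian cells. The T7 promoter would allow in vitro transcription of TALEN mRNA, the format generally used for injection into zebrafish embryos. This fits the associated work on targeted gene disruption in somatic zebrafish cells. The FLAG tag allows detection of the expressed protein. The depositor recommends confirming the plasmid by diagnostic restriction digest before use, a sensible precaution given the repetitive nature of TAL arrays.
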