>Addgene plasmid #47201 | TAL3482 | depositor partial sequence | sequence record 67288 | Insert sequence
ATGGACTACAAAGACCATGACGGTGATTATAAAGATCATGACATCGATTACAAGGATGACGATGACAAGA
TGGCCCCCAAGAAGAAGAGGAAGGTGGGCATTCACCGCGGGGTACCTATGGTGGACTTGAGGACACTCGG
TTATTCGCAACAGCAACAGGAGAAAATCAAGCCTAAGGTCAGGAGCACCGTCGCGCAACACCACGAGGCG
CTTGTGGGGCATGGCTTCACTCATGCGCATATTGTCGCGCTTTCACAGCACCCTGCGGCGCTTGGGACGG
TGGCTGTCAAATACCAAGATATGATTGCGGCCCTGCCCGAAGCCACGCACGAGGCAATTGTAGGGGTCGG
TAAACAGTGGTCGGGAGCGCGAGCACTTGAGGCGCTGCTGACTGTGGCGGGTGAGCTTAGGGGGCCTCCG
CTCCAGCTCGACACCGGGCAGCTGCTGAAGATCGCGAAGAGAGGGGGAGTAACAGCGGTAGAGGCAGTGC
ACGCCTGGCGCAATGCGCTCACCGGGGCCCCCTTGAACCTGACCCCAGACCAGGTAGTCGCAATCGCGTC
ACATGACGGGGGAAAGCAAGCCCTGGAAACCGTGCAAAGGTTGTTGCCGGTCCTTTGTCAAGACCACGGC
CTTACACCGGAGCAAGTCGTGGCCATTGCATCCCACGACGGTGGCAAACAGGCTCTTGAGACGGTTCAGA
GACTTCTCCCAGTTCTCTGTCAAGCCCACGGGCTGACTCCCGATCAAGTTGTAGCGATTGCGTCCAACGG
TGGAGGGAAACAAGCATTGGAGACTGTCCAACGGCTCCTTCCCGTGTTGTGTCAAGCCCACGGTTTGACG
CCTGCACAAGTGGTCGCCATCGCCTCGAATGGCGGCGGTAAGCAGGCGCTGGAAACAGTACAGCGCCTGC
TGCCTGTACTGTGCCAGGATCATGGACTGACCCCAGACCAGGTAGTCGCAATCGCGTCACATGACGGGGG
AAAGCAAGCCCTGGAAACCGTGCAAAGGTTGTTGCCGGTCCTTTGTCAAGACCACGGCCTTACACCGGAG
CAAGTCGTGGCCATTGCAAGCAACATCGGTGGCAAACAGGCTCTTGAGACGGTTCAGAGACTTCTCCCAG
TTCTCTGTCAAGCCCACGGGCTGACTCCCGATCAAGTTGTAGCGATTGCGTCCAACGGTGGAGGGAAACA
AGCATTGGAGACTGTCCAACGGCTCCTTCCCGTGTTGTGTCAAGCCCACGGTTTGACGCCTGCACAAGTG
GTCGCCATCGCCAGCCATGATGGCGGTAAGCAGGCGCTGGAAACAGTACAGCGCCTGCTGCCTGTACTGT
GCCAGGATCATGGACTGACCCCAGACCAGGTAGTCGCAATCGCGTCAAACGGAGGGGGAAAGCAAGCCCT
GGAAACCGTGCAAAGGTTGTTGCCGGTCCTTTGTCAAGACCACGGCCTTACACCGGAGCAAGTCGTGGCC
ATTGCAAGCAATGGGGGTGGCAAACAGGCTCTTGAGACGGTTCAGAGACTTCTCCCAGTTCTCTGTCAAG
CCCACGGGCTGACTCCCGATCAAGTTGTAGCGATTGCGTCGCATGACGGAGGGAAACAAGCATTGGAGAC
TGTCCAACGGCTCCTTCCCGTGTTGTGTCAAGCCCACGGTTTGACGCCTGCACAAGTGGTCGCCATCGCC
TCCAATATTGGCGGTAAGCAGGCGCTGGAAACAGTACAGCGCCTGCTGCCTGTACTGTGCCAGGATCATG
GACTGACCCCAGACCAGGTAGTCGCAATCGCGTCAAACGGAGGGGGAAAGCAAGCCCTGGAAACCGTGCA
AAGGTTGTTGCCGGTCCTTTGTCAAGACCACGGCCTTACACCGGAGCAAGTCGTGGCCATTGCATCCCAC
GACGGTGGCAAACAGGCTCTTGAGACGGTTCAGAGACTTCTCCCAGTTCTCTGTCAAGCCCACGGGCTGA
CTCCCGATCAAGTTGTAGCGATTGCGTCGCATGACGGAGGGAAACAAGCATTGGAGACTGTCCAACGGCT
CCTTCCCGTGTTGTGTCAAGCCCACGGTTTGACGCCTGCACAAGTGGTCGCCATCGCCTCCAATATTGGC
GGTAAGCAGGCGCTGGAAACAGTACAGCGCCTGCTGCCTGTACTGTGCCAGGATCATGGACTGACACCCG
AACAGGTGGTCGCCATTGCTAATAATAACGGAGGACGGCCAGCCTTGGAG
