>Addgene plasmid #47201 | TAL3482 | addgene partial sequence | sequence record 69180 | JDS-TALEN-F 5'-TAGGGGTCGGTAAACAGTGG-3'
TGGCGGGTGAGCTTAGGGGGCCTCCGCTCCAGCTCGACACCGGGCAGCTGCTGAAGATCGCGAAGAGAGG
GGGAGTAACAGCGGTAGAGGCAGTGCACGCCTGGCGCAATGCGCTCACCGGGGCCCCCTTGAACCTGACC
CCAGACCAGGTAGTCGCAATCGCGTCACATGACGGGGGAAAGCAAGCCCTGGAAACCGTGCAAAGGTTGT
TGCCGGTCCTTTGTCAAGACCACGGCCTTACACCGGAGCAAGTCGTGGCCATTGCATCCCACGACGGTGG
CAAACAGGCTCTTGAGACGGTTCAGAGACTTCTCCCAGTTCTCTGTCAAGCCCACGGGCTGACTCCCGAT
CAAGTTGTAGCGATTGCGTCCAACGGTGGAGGGAAACAAGCATTGGAGACTGTCCAACGGCTCCTTCCCG
TGTTGTGTCAAGCCCACGGTTTGACGCCTGCACAAGTGGTCGCCATCGCCTCGAATGGCGGCGGTAAGCA
GGCGCTGGAAACAGTACAGCGCCTGCTGCCTGTACTGTGCCAGGATCATGGACTGACCCCAGACCAGGTA
GTCGCAATCGCGTCACATGACGGGGGAAAGCAAGCCCTGGAAACCGTGCAAAGGTTGTTGCCGGTCCTTT
GTCAAGACCACGGCCTTACACCGGAGCAAGTCGTGGCCATTGCAAGCAACATCGGTGGCAAACAGGCTCT
TGAGACGGTTCAGAGACTTCTCCCAGTTCTCTGTCAAGCCCACGGGCTGACTCCCGATCAAGTTGTAGCG
ATTGCGTCCAACGGTGGAGGGAAACAAGCATTGGAGACTGTCCAACGGCTCCTTCCCGTGTTGTGTCAAG
CCCACGGTTTGACGCCTGCACA
